Addgene plasmid #63535: pFusB3-52
Purpose: Encodes RVD positions 13-15 in TALEN assembly
Depositing lab: Stephen Ekker. Depositing organization: Mayo Foundation for Medical Education and Research. Publication: FusX: A rapid one-step TALE assembly system for genome science. Ma AC, McNulty MS, Tanya PL, Jarryd CM, Martinez-Galvez G, Argue DP, Lee HB, Urban MD, Bullard CE, Blackburn PR, Man TK, Clark KJ, Ekker SC. Hum Gene Ther. 2016 Jun;27(6):451-63. doi: 10.1089/hum.2015.172 PubMed 26854857.
Backbone
  Vector backbone: FusB3
  Backbone size w/o insert (bp): 2991
  Vector type: TALEN
Growth in bacteria
  Bacterial resistance: Spectinomycin, 50 μg/mL
  Growth temperature: 37°C
  Growth strain: DH5alpha
  Copy number: High Copy
Gene/Insert
  Gene/Insert name: NG NI NG (alt name: B3_TAT)
  Species: Synthetic
  Mutation: none
  Cloning method: Restriction Enzyme; 5′ cloning site BsaI (destroyed during cloning); 3′ cloning site BsaI (destroyed during cloning)
  Sequencing primers: 5′ pCR8_F1; 3′ pCR8_R1
Terms and licenses: Academic/Nonprofit Terms; Industry Terms: Not Available to Industry
How to cite: pFusB3-52 was a gift from Stephen Ekker (Addgene plasmid # 63535 ; http://n2t.net/addgene:63535 ; RRID:Addgene_63535)
