[The description below was written by a language model from this plasmid's Addgene catalogue record.]
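Description:
pFusB3-52 is a bacterial library plasmid from the FusX system, a modular kit for rapid one-step assembly of TALE repeat arrays used to build TALENs and related TALE-based genome tools. It is built on the FusB3 backbone (about 3 kb without insert), is maintained as a high-copy plasmid in standard E. coli cloning strains, and is selected with spectinomycin. No feature table is provided, so the origin of replication and other backbone elements are not specified. The pCR8-named sequencing primers hint at a pCR8-type intermediate vector, but the record does not confirm this.

The payload is a synthetic, pre-assembled trimer of TALE repeats carrying the repeat-variable diresidues NG, NI and NG. Under the standard TALE code, NG recognises thymine and NI recognises adenine, so this module specifies the DNA triplet TAT, as reflected in its alternative name B3_TAT. The trimer occupies RVD positions 13 to 15 of the final array. It was cloned into the backbone through BsaI sites that were destroyed in the process, consistent with Golden Gate-style cloning using a type IIS enzyme. The plasmid carries no promoter or expression context of its own according to the record; it serves purely as a donor of a repeat block.

In use, a researcher picks the library member matching the desired bases at each position set of the target sequence and combines this plasmid with the corresponding modules for the other positions and a receiver vector to generate a full-length, custom TALE DNA-binding domain. pFusB3-52 is the choice whenever the target sequence reads TAT at positions 13 to 15.
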