>Addgene plasmid #63535 | pFusB3-52 | depositor partial sequence | sequence record 105588 | pFUSB3_TAT
AGTCTTAAGCGTCTCATGGCCTGACCCCGGACCAAGTGGTGGCTATCGCCAGCAACGGTGGCGGCAAGCA
AGCGCTCGAAACGGTGCAGCGGCTGTTGCCGGTGCTGTGCCAGGACCATGGCCTGACCCCGGACCAAGTG
GTGGCTATCGCCAGCAACATTGGCGGCAAGCAAGCGCTCGAAACGGTGCAGCGGCTGTTGCCGGTGCTGT
GCCAGGACCATGGCCTGACCCCGGACCAAGTGGTGGCTATCGCCAGCAACGGTGGCGGCAAGCAAGCGCT
CGAAACGGTGCAGCGGCTGTTGCCGGTGCTGTGCCAGGACCATGGCCTGACCCCGGACCAAGTGGTGGCT
ATCGAGACGTC
