>Addgene plasmid #63535 | pFusB3-52 | depositor partial sequence | sequence record 105589 | FusB3
CGTCTCATGGCCTGACCCCGGACCAAGTGGTGGCTATCGAGACCGGCGCCGCTACAGGGCGCGTCCCATT
CGCCATTCAGGCTGCGCAACTGTTGGGAAGGGCGATCGGTGCGGGCCTCTTCGCTATTACGCCAGCTGGC
GAAAGGGGGATGTGCTGCAAGGCGATTAAGTTGGGTAACGCCAGGGTTTTCCCAGTCACGACGTTGTAAA
ACGACGGCCAGTGAGCGCGCGTAATACGACTCACTATAGGGCGAATTGGGTACCGGGCCCCCCCTCGAGG
TCCTCCAGCTTTTGTTCCCTTTAGTGAGGGTTAATTGCGCGCTTGGCGTAATCATGGTCATAGCTGTTTC
CTGTGTGAAATTGTTATCCGCTCACAATTCCACACAACATACGAGCCGGAAGCATAAAGTGTAAAGCCTG
GGGTGCCTAATGAGTGAGCTAACTCACATTAATTGCGTTGCGCTCACTGCCCGCTTTCCACCGGTGGTCT
CGCCAGGACCATGGCCTGACCCCGGACCAAGTGGTGGCTATCGAGACGTCTAGACCAGCCAGGACAGAAA
TGCCTCGACTTCGCTGCTACCCAAGGTTGCCGGGTGACGCACACCGTGGAAACGGATGAAGGCACGAACC
CAGTGGACATAAGCCTGTTCGGTTCGTAAGCTGTAATGCAAGTAGCGTATGCGCTCACGCAACTGGTCCA
GAACCTTGACCGAACGCAGCGGTGGTAACGGCGCAGTGGCGGTTTTCATGGCTTGTTATGACTGTTTTTT
TGGGGTACAGTCTATGCCTCGGGCATCCAAGCAGCAAGCGCGTTACGCCGTGGGTCGATGTTTGATGTTA
TGGAGCAGCAACGATGTTACGCAGCAGGGCAGTCGCCCTAAAACAAAGTTAAACATTATGAGGGAAGCGG
TGATCGCCGAAGTATCGACTCAACTATCAGAGGTAGTTGGCGTCATCGAGCGCCATCTCGAACCGACGTT
GCTGGCCGTACATTTGTACGGCTCCGCAGTGGATGGCGGCCTGAAGCCACACAGTGATATTGATTTGCTG
GTTACGGTGACCGTAAGGCTTGATGAAACAACGCGGCGAGCTTTGATCAACGACCTTTTGGAAACTTCGG
CTTCCCCTGGAGAGAGCGAGATTCTCCGCGCTGTAGAAGTCACCATTGTTGTGCACGACGACATCATTCC
GTGGCGTTATCCAGCTAAGCGCGAACTGCAATTTGGAGAATGGCAGCGCAATGACATTCTTGCAGGTATC
TTCGAGCCAGCCACGATCGACATTGATCTGGCTATCTTGCTGACAAAAGCAAGAGAACATAGCGTTGCCT
TGGTAGGTCCAGCGGCGGAGGAACTCTTTGATCCGGTTCCTGAACAGGATCTATTTGAGGCGCTAAATGA
AACCTTAACGCTATGGAACTCGCCGCCCGACTGGGCTGGCGATGAGCGAAATGTAGTGCTTACGTTGTCC
CGCATTTGGTACAGCGCAGTAACCGGCAAAATCGCGCCGAAGGATGTCGCTGCCGACTGGGCAATGGAGC
GCCTGCCGGCCCAGTATCAGCCCGTCATACTTGAAGCTAGACAGGCTTATCTTGGACAAGAAGAAGATCG
CTTGGCCTCGCGCGCAGATCAGTTGGAAGAATTTGTCCACTACGTGAAAGGCGAGATCACCAAGGTAGTC
GGCAAATAACCCTCGAGCCACCCATGACCAAAATCCCTTAACGTGAGTTACGCGTCGTTCCACTGAGCGT
CAGACCCCGTAGAAAAGATCAAAGGATCTTCTTGAGATCCTTTTTTTCTGCGCGTAATCTGCTGCTTGCA
AACAAAAAAACCACCGCTACCAGCGGTGGTTTGTTTGCCGGATCAAGAGCTACCAACTCTTTTTCCGAAG
GTAACTGGCTTCAGCAGAGCGCAGATACCAAATACTGTCCTTCTAGTGTAGCCGTAGTTAGGCCACCACT
TCAAGAACTCTGTAGCACCGCCTACATACCTCGCTCTGCTAATCCTGTTACCAGTGGCTGCTGCCAGTGG
CGATAAGTCGTGTCTTACCGGGTTGGACTCAAGACGATAGTTACCGGATAAGGCGCAGCGGTCGGGCTGA
ACGGGGGGTTCGTGCACACAGCCCAGCTTGGAGCGAACGACCTACACCGAACTGAGATACCTACAGCGTG
AGCATTGAGAAAGCGCCACGCTTCCCGAAGGGAGAAAGGCGGACAGGTATCCGGTAAGCGGCAGGGTCGG
AACAGGAGAGCGCACGAGGGAGCTTCCAGGGGGAAACGCCTGGTATCTTTATAGTCCTGTCGGGTTTCGC
CACCTCTGACTTGAGCGTCGATTTTTGTGATGCTCGTCAGGGGGGCGGAGCCTATGGAAAAACGCCAGCA
ACGCGGCCTTTTTACGGTTCCTGGCCTTTTGCTGGCCTTTTGCTCACATGTTCTTTCCTGCGTTATCCCC
TGATTCTGTGGATAACCGTATTACCGCCTTTGAGTGAGCTGATACCGCTCGCCGCAGCCGAACGACCGAG
CGCAGCGAGTCAGTGAGCGAGGAAGCGGAAGAGCGCCCAATACGCAAACCGCCTCTCCCCGCGCGTTGGC
CGATTCATTAATGCAGCTGGCACGACAGGTTTCCCGACTGGAAAGCGGGCAGTGAGCGCAACGCAATTAA
TACGCGTACCGCTAGCCAGGAAGAGTTTGTAGAAACGCAAAAAGGCCATCCGTCAGGATGGCCTTCTGCT
TAGTTTGATGCCTGGCAGTTTATGGCGGGCGTCCTGCCCGCCACCCTCCGGGCCGTTGCTTCACAACGTT
CAAATCCGCTCCCGGCGGATTTGTCCTACTCAGGAGAGCGTTCACCGACAAACAACAGATAAAACGAAAG
GCCCAGTCTTCCGACTGAGCCTTTCGTTTTATTTGATGCCTGGCAGTTCCCTACTCTCGCGTTAACGCTA
GCATGGATGTTTTCCCAGTCACGACGTTGTAAAACGACGGCCAGTCTTAAG
