>Addgene plasmid #63535 | pFusB3-52 | addgene partial sequence | sequence record 116329 | pCR8_R1 5'-cgaaccgaacaggcttatgt-3'
GGTGTGCGTCACCCGGCAACCTTGGGTAGCAGCGAAGTCGAGGCATTTCTGTCCTGGCTGGTCTAGACGT
CTCGATAGCCACCACTTGGTCCGGGGTCAGGCCATGGTCCTGGCACAGCACCGGCAACAGCCGCTGCACC
GTTTCGAGCGCTTGCTTGCCGCCACCGTTGCTGGCGATAGCCACCACTTGGTCCGGGGTCAGGCCATGGT
CCTGGCACAGCACCGGCAACAGCCGCTGCACCGTTTCGAGCGCTTGCTTGCCGCCAATGTTGCTGGCGAT
AGCCACCACTTGGTCCGGGGTCAGGCCATGGTCCTGGCACAGCACCGGCAACAGCCGCTGCACCGTTTCG
AGCGCTTGCTTGCCGCCACCGTTGCTGGCGATAGCCACCACTTGGTCCGGGGTCAGGCCATGAGACGCTT
AAGACTGGCCGTCGTTTTACAACGTCGTGACTGGGAAAACATCCATGCTAGCGTTAACGCGAGAGTAGGG
AACTGCCAGGCATCAAATAAAACGAAAGGCTCAGTCGGAAGACTGGGCCTTTCGTTTTATCTGTTGTTTG
TCGGTGAACGCTCTCCTGAGTAGGACAAATCCGCCGGGAGCGGATTTGAACGTTGTGAAGCAACGGCCCG
GAGGGTGGCGGGCAGGACGCCCGCCATAAACTGCCAGGCATCAAACTAAGCAGAAGGCCATCCTGACGGA
TGGCCTTTTTGCGTTTCTACAAACTCTTCCTGGCTAGCGGTACGCGTATTAATTGCGTTGCGCTCACTGC
CCGCTTTCCAGTCGGGAAACCTGTCGTGCCAGCTGCATTAATGAATC
